>Addgene plasmid #34463 | KHBD00340 | depositor partial sequence | sequence record 41030 | KHBD00340 sequence 2823 bps
ATGAGTGCCTCCAAGGAGGGCAAGGAAAAGAAGGGCAAGCTGCTGGGTGTGGAAAACATTTCGCCGCCTA
AGGACAAACGTCCCGCCACCAGGATGAAGCTCTTGAATGACGTGGGAGCTGGTGAGGATTCGGAGGCAAG
CACTACTACTACCACATCAAGAACTCCCTCCAACAAGCAGGAGAAGCGTGGCAGTGTCGCTGGATCGCGC
ATCAAAATACTCAATGAAGAAATACTGGGCACTCCGAAAACTGAGAAACGGGGCGCCACAAAGAGCACAG
CTCCGGCTGCTTCCACTGTGAAGATTCTGAACGAGAAAAAGACACCCAGTGCTACCGTGACAGCCGTGGA
AACTACCAAGATCAAGACGTCTCCCAGTAAAAGAAAGAAAATGGAGCACTATGTACTTCAGGCTGTGAAA
TCAGAAAATACCAAGGCGGACACCACGGTTACCGTGGTCACCGAAGAAGATGACACCATTGATTTCATTC
TAGCGGATGATGAGGAAGTAGTTCCGGGCAGAATAGAAAATAACAACGGCCAGGAGATCGTTGTCACCGA
GGACGATGAGGATCTAGGGGAGGATGGTGATGAGGACGGTGAAGACTCCTCAGGCAAGGGCAACTCTAGC
CAGACAAAGATCAAGGAGATCGTGGAGCATGTGTGTGGCAAATGCTACAAGACCTTCCGTCGCGTTCAGA
GTCTGAAAAAGCATCTAGAGTTCTGTCGCTATGACAGTGGGTATCATTTGCGCAAAGCCGACATGCTTAA
GAACCTGGAGAAGATCGAGAAGGATGCCGTGGTGATGGAGAAGAAGGACATATGCTTCTGCTGCAGCGAA
AGTTACGACACCTTCCATCTGGGTCACATTAACTGTCCCGACTGCCCCAAGTCGTTTAAGACACAGACCA
GTTACGAACGCCACATTTTCATCACTCACTCCGAGTTCAGCGATTTTCCTTGCTCCATTTGCAATGCCAA
CTTGCGCAGCGAGGCCTTGTTGGCGCTCCACGAGGAACAGCACAAGTCACGTGGCAAGCCGTATGCATGC
AAGATCTGCGGCAAGGACTTCACCCGCTCGTACCACTTGAAGCGCCACCAGAAGTACTCATCGTGCTCAT
CGAACGAGACCGATACCATGAGCTGCAAGGTGTGCGATCGTGTCTTCTATCGGCTGGACAACCTGCGATC
GCATTTGAAGCAGCATTTGGGTACACAGGTGGTTAAAAAGCCGGAGTACATGTGCCACACGTGCAAGAAT
TGTTTCTACAGCCTGTCCACGCTGAACATTCACATACGCACTCATACGGGGGAGAAACCATTTGACTGCG
ATCTTTGCGACAAGAAGTTTTCTGCATTGGTGGCCCTTAAAAAGCATCGACGCTATCACACTGGCGAGAA
ACCATACAGTTGCACTGTGTGCAACCAAGCATTTGCCGTAAAGGAAGTGCTCAATCGTCACATGAAACGG
CACACTGGAGAGCGTCCGCACAAGTGTGATGAATGTGGCAAGAGTTTTATCCAGGCCACCCAGCTGCGCA
CCCATTCCAAAACCCATATTCGCCCCTTTCCCTGTGAGCAATGCGACGAAAAATTCAAAACAGAGAAACA
ACTTGAGCGCCATGTGAAGACCCATTCTCGCACAAAACGCCCCGTCTTTTCCTGCGCCGAGTGCAAGCGT
AATTTCCGCACTCCAGCATTGCTCAAGGAGCATATGGACGAGGGAAAACACAGCCCGAAACAACAACGGT
CATCAATGCGATCGGCCGTCAAAATTATGGAACGCACGGATTGCGCCATTTGCGATAAGAACTTTGACAG
CAGCGATACCCTGCGACGGCACATACGCACCGTTCACGAATGCGATCCGGATGACATTTTTGGCGTTGAG
CCGCATCCATCAAAGCGGGCAAAGAAGGACATCGAATCGGAGGAGGTTGTACCAGTGGCGTTAAACACAT
CGGCGGGCTCGTTAATTTCTAGCCAAACGGACGGGAATGGCGTTGTGGTGCGTGAATTCCTCGTGGACGA
AGGCGATGGCGCGGCCCAGACCATTACACTAGAAAACGAAACATACACAATTCTGCCCCTGGACGGGGCC
ATCGAGGGAGAGCAGCTGACGGATGAGGCTGGCGTTAAGCCCGAGGCGAAGAAGGAGGAGGCGCAGGTCT
CGCCGGTGGTAAAGAAAGAGCAGCGTAAATCCCTGGCCGCCAGTCTGGCCGCTGCCATCGCAGATAATTT
GGAAGAATCATGTAGCGAGGATGACTTCAGTGGCGAAATTCTAACTGAGGAGGACATAAAGCTCAAAGAG
AATGTGGGTAAACTTATTGATATGCTAGTGGATCCACCGATCCTAAAGAAATACGGCTGGCCCAATGCCC
CCGAGGAGACGGTGCTCTGCAAAGTGATCGAGAACTGTGGCCACGACCTAACCAAAGGTGGCGAAAACTA
CGCTGAGCTTGACTACGGTAGCCGCATGCGAGAGTACTGCAAACTGCTCTTTACCGTGGTCATTCACAAC
GATTCCATCAAGTCGCTGCTCAATAATTTCCCCATCGACGATGTGATCGAATATGTACTGGGAGATGAGG
ATCAGGACGAAGGTGGATTGGACAAAGACAATGAGTCACATTCAGGTGATGAAGAAGCGGTGTCGGTCAC
AGGCGAAACTAAAACAAATGAAATCAGAGAGAAACCGGAAAAGAAGGAAGTTTCGGCGAAATCTGAAAAG
AAGGAGATCGTGGGGAAAGCTGTGGATAAGGATAACTCAGAGGAGGTGGTCCGGGAAAATAAGAAAAAAC
CTGTAGGCGAACAAGAGAAAGCT
