>Addgene plasmid #34463 | KHBD00340 | addgene partial sequence | sequence record 42211 | M13-Rev 5'-CAGGAAACAGCTATGACC-3'
ATTTTATTTTGACTGATAGTGACCTGTTCGTTGCAACAAATTGATAAGCAATGCTTTCTTATAATGCCAA
CTTTGTACAAGAAAGTTGGCAAAGCTTTCTCTTGTTCGCCTACAGGTTTTTTCTTATTTTCCCGGACCAC
CTCCTCTGAGTTATCCTTATCCACAGCTTTCCCCACGATCTCCTTCTTTTCAGATTTCGCCGAAACTTCC
TTCTTTTCCGGTTTCTCTCTGATTTCATTTGTTTTAGTTTCGCCTGTGACCGACACCGCTTCTTCATCAC
CTGAATGTGACTCATTGTCTTTGTCCAATCCACCTTCGTCCTGATCCTCATCTCCCAGTACATATTCGAT
CACATCGTCGATGGGGAAATTATTGAGCAGCGACTTGATGGAATCGTTGTGAATGACCACGGTAAAGAGC
AGTTTGCAGTACTCTCGCATGCGGCTACCGTAGTCAAGCTCAGCGTAGTTTTCGCCACCTTTGGTTAGGT
CGTGGCCACAGTTCTCGATCACTTTGCAGAGCACCGTCTCCTCGGGGGCATTGGGCCAGCCGTATTTCTT
TAGGATCGGTGGATCCACTAGCATATCAATAAGTTTACCCACATTCTCTTTGAGCTTTATGTCCTCCTCA
GTTAGAATTTCGCCACTGAAGTCATCCTCGCTACATGATTCTTCCAAA
