[The description below was written by a language model from this plasmid's Addgene catalogue record.]
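Description:
KHBD00340 is a Gateway entry-type clone built in the pDONR221 donor vector backbone, carrying the Drosophila melanogaster gene CG8573, better known as su(Hw) (suppressor of Hairy wing). The insert is about 2.8 kb in a backbone of roughly 2.5 kb once the donor cassette has been replaced. The plasmid is propagated in standard E. coli cloning strains as a high-copy plasmid under kanamycin selection. No feature table accompanies the record, so individual elements such as the origin and attachment sites are not itemised. In general, a product of Gateway recombination into pDONR221 has its insert flanked by attL sites, and M13 forward and reverse primer sites on either side allow sequence verification, consistent with the sequencing primers listed.

As a donor/entry construct, the plasmid is not meant to express the gene. The record lists no promoter, tag or reporter, and the vector serves as a shuttle from which the open reading frame can be moved by LR recombination into destination vectors that supply those elements. The depositor notes that the ORFs in this collection were cloned open-ended, without a stop codon, so the su(Hw) coding sequence can be fused in frame to C-terminal partners provided by the destination vector as well as to N-terminal ones. The clone belongs to a collection of Drosophila ORFs associated with work on automated screening of protein–DNA interactions at fly regulatory elements. Its likely use is therefore as a source of the su(Hw) coding sequence for building fusion constructs in such interaction assays, or for other expression applications.
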