Addgene plasmid #34463: KHBD00340
Depositing lab: Bart Deplancke. Depositing organization: Swiss Federal Institute of Technology (EPFL). Publication: Automated protein-DNA interaction screening of Drosophila regulatory elements. Korneel Hens, Jean-Daniel Feuz, Alina Isakova, Antonina Lagovitina, Andreas Massouras, Julien Bryois, Patrick Callaerts, Susan E. Celniker, Bart Deplancke. Nat Methods. 2011 Oct 30;8(12):1065-70. 10.1038/nmeth.1763 PubMed 22037703.
Backbone
  Vector backbone: pDONR221
  Backbone manufacturer: Invitrogen
  Backbone size w/o insert (bp): 2536
  Vector type: Gateway Donor Vector
Growth in bacteria
  Bacterial resistance: Kanamycin, 50 μg/mL
  Growth temperature: 37°C
  Growth strain: DH5alpha
  Copy number: High Copy
Gene/Insert
  Gene/Insert name: CG8573 (alt names: FBgn0003567; su(Hw); suppressor of Hairy wing)
  Species: D. melanogaster (fly)
  Insert size (bp): 2823
  Entrez Gene: su(Hw) (a.k.a. Dmel_CG8573, CG8573, Dmel\CG8573, SU(HW), SUHW, Su(HW), Su(Hw), Su(hw), Su[Hw], su(HW), su(hw), suHw)
  Cloning method: Gateway Cloning
  Sequencing primers: 5′ M13F; 3′ M13R
Terms and licenses: Academic/Nonprofit Terms; Industry Terms: Not Available to Industry
Depositor comments: Please note that the ORFs in this collection were cloned open-ended (without a stop codon).
How to cite: KHBD00340 was a gift from Bart Deplancke (Addgene plasmid # 34463 ; http://n2t.net/addgene:34463 ; RRID:Addgene_34463)
